LOCUS       Exported 5259 bp ds-DNA circular SYN 12-MAY-2021
DEFINITION  An AAV genome that expresses the fluorescent protein mTurquoise2
            from the hSyn1 promoter.
ACCESSION   .
VERSION     .
KEYWORDS    pAAV-hSyn1-mTurquoise2
SOURCE      synthetic DNA construct
  ORGANISM  synthetic DNA construct
REFERENCE   1 (bases 1 to 5259)
  AUTHORS   Chan KY, Jang MJ, Yoo BB, Greenbaum A, Ravi N, Wu WL,
            Sanchez-Guardado L, Lois C, Mazmanian SK, Deverman BE, Gradinaru V
  TITLE     Engineered AAVs for efficient noninvasive gene delivery to the
            central and peripheral nervous systems.
  JOURNAL   Nat Neurosci. 2017 Aug;20(8):1172-1179. doi: 10.1038/nn.4593. Epub
            2017 Jun 26.
  PUBMED    28671695
REFERENCE   2 (bases 1 to 5259)
  AUTHORS   .
  TITLE     Direct Submission
  JOURNAL   Exported May 12, 2021 from SnapGene Server 1.1.58
            http://www.snapgene.com
FEATURES             Location/Qualifiers
     source          1..5259
                     /organism="synthetic DNA construct"
                     /mol_type="other DNA"
     repeat_region   1..130
                     /label=AAV2 ITR (alternate)
                     /note="Functional equivalent of wild-type AAV2 ITR"
     promoter        175..622
                     /label=hSyn promoter
                     /note="human synapsin I promoter; confers neuron-specific
                     expression (Kugler et al., 2003)"
     regulatory      636..645
                     /regulatory_class="other"
                     /note="vertebrate consensus sequence for strong initiation
                     of translation (Kozak, 1987)"
     CDS             642..1361
                     /codon_start=1
                     /product="enhanced monomeric variant of CFP (Goedhart et
                     al., 2012)"
                     /label=mTurquoise2
                     /note="mammalian codon-optimized"
                     /translation="MVSKGEELFTGVVPILVELDGDVNGHKFSVSGEGEGDATYGKLTL
                     KFICTTGKLPVPWPTLVTTLSWGVQCFARYPDHMKQHDFFKSAMPEGYVQERTIFFKDD
                     GNYKTRAEVKFEGDTLVNRIELKGIDFKEDGNILGHKLEYNYFSDNVYITADKQKNGIK
                     ANFKIRHNIEDGGVQLADHYQQNTPIGDGPVLLPDNHYLSTQSKLSKDPNEKRDHMVLL
                     EFVTAAGITLGMDELYK"
     CDS             642..1361
                     /codon_start=1
                     /product="enhanced monomeric variant of CFP (Goedhart et
                     al., 2010)"
                     /label=mTurquoise
                     /note="mammalian codon-optimized"
                     /translation="MVSKGEELFTGVVPILVELDGDVNGHKFSVSGEGEGDATYGKLTL
                     KFICTTGKLPVPWPTLVTTLSWGVQCFARYPDHMKQHDFFKSAMPEGYVQERTIFFKDD
                     GNYKTRAEVKFEGDTLVNRIELKGIDFKEDGNILGHKLEYNYFSDNVYITADKQKNGIK
                     ANFKIRHNIEDGGVQLADHYQQNTPIGDGPVLLPDNHYLSTQSKLSKDPNEKRDHMVLL
                     EFVTAAGITLGMDELYK"
     primer_bind     complement(687..708)
                     /label=EGFP-N
                     /note="EGFP, reverse primer"
     primer_bind     complement(948..967)
                     /label=EXFP-R
                     /note="For distinguishing EGFP variants, reverse primer"
     primer_bind     1295..1316
                     /label=EGFP-C
                     /note="EGFP, forward primer"
     misc_feature    1386..1974
                     /label=WPRE
                     /note="woodchuck hepatitis virus posttranscriptional
                     regulatory element"
     primer_bind     complement(1439..1459)
                     /label=WPRE-R
                     /note="WPRE, reverse primer"
     CDS             complement(1857..1868)
                     /codon_start=1
                     /product="Factor Xa recognition and cleavage site"
                     /label=Factor Xa site
                     /translation="IEGR"
     polyA_signal    2006..2482
                     /label=hGH poly(A) signal
                     /note="human growth hormone polyadenylation signal"
     primer_bind     complement(2205..2224)
                     /label=hGH-PA-R
                     /note="Human growth hormone terminator, reverse primer"
     repeat_region   2522..2662
                     /label=AAV2 ITR
                     /note="inverted terminal repeat of adeno-associated virus
                     serotype 2"
     repeat_region   2522..2651
                     /label=AAV2 ITR
     rep_origin      2737..3192
                     /direction=RIGHT
                     /label=f1 ori
                     /note="f1 bacteriophage origin of replication; arrow
                     indicates direction of (+) strand synthesis"
     primer_bind     complement(2824..2843)
                     /label=F1ori-R
                     /note="F1 origin, reverse primer"
     primer_bind     3034..3055
                     /label=F1ori-F
                     /note="F1 origin, forward primer"
     primer_bind     complement(3209..3228)
                     /label=pRS-marker
                     /note="pRS vectors, use to sequence yeast selectable
                     marker"
     primer_bind     3328..3350
                     /label=pGEX 3'
                     /note="pGEX vectors, reverse primer"
     primer_bind     complement(3388..3406)
                     /label=pBRforEco
                     /note="pBR322 vectors, upsteam of EcoRI site, forward
                     primer"
     promoter        3474..3578
                     /gene="bla"
                     /label=AmpR promoter
     CDS             3579..4439
                     /codon_start=1
                     /gene="bla"
                     /product="beta-lactamase"
                     /label=AmpR
                     /note="confers resistance to ampicillin, carbenicillin, and
                     related antibiotics"
                     /translation="MSIQHFRVALIPFFAAFCLPVFAHPETLVKVKDAEDQLGARVGYI
                     ELDLNSGKILESFRPEERFPMMSTFKVLLCGAVLSRIDAGQEQLGRRIHYSQNDLVEYS
                     PVTEKHLTDGMTVRELCSAAITMSDNTAANLLLTTIGGPKELTAFLHNMGDHVTRLDRW
                     EPELNEAIPNDERDTTMPVAMATTLRKLLTGELLTLASRQQLIDWMEADKVAGPLLRSA
                     LPAGWFIADKSGAGERGSRGIIAALGPDGKPSRIVVIYTTGSQATMDERNRQIAEIGAS
                     LIKHW"
     primer_bind     complement(3797..3816)
                     /label=Amp-R
                     /note="Ampicillin resistance gene, reverse primer"
     rep_origin      4610..5198
                     /direction=RIGHT
                     /label=ori
                     /note="high-copy-number ColE1/pMB1/pBR322/pUC origin of
                     replication"
     primer_bind     5099..5118
                     /label=pBR322ori-F
                     /note="pBR322 origin, forward primer"
ORIGIN
        1 cctgcaggca gctgcgcgct cgctcgctca ctgaggccgc ccgggcgtcg ggcgaccttt
       61 ggtcgcccgg cctcagtgag cgagcgagcg cgcagagagg gagtggccaa ctccatcact
      121 aggggttcct gcggccgcac gcgtgtgtct agactgcaga gggccctgcg tatgagtgca
      181 agtgggtttt aggaccagga tgaggcgggg tgggggtgcc tacctgacga ccgaccccga
      241 cccactggac aagcacccaa cccccattcc ccaaattgcg catcccctat cagagagggg
      301 gaggggaaac aggatgcggc gaggcgcgtg cgcactgcca gcttcagcac cgcggacagt
      361 gccttcgccc ccgcctggcg gcgcgcgcca ccgccgcctc agcactgaag gcgcgctgac
      421 gtcactcgcc ggtcccccgc aaactcccct tcccggccac cttggtcgcg tccgcgccgc
      481 cgccggccca gccggaccgc accacgcgag gcgcgagata ggggggcacg ggcgcgacca
      541 tctgcgctgc ggcgccggcg actcagcgct gcctcagtct gcggtgggca gcggaggagt
      601 cgtgtcgtgc ctgagagcgc agtcgagaag gtaccgccac catggtgagc aagggcgagg
      661 agctgttcac cggggtggtg cccatcctgg tcgagctgga cggcgacgta aacggccaca
      721 agttcagcgt gtccggcgag ggcgagggcg atgccaccta cggcaagctg accctgaagt
      781 tcatctgcac caccggcaag ctgcccgtgc cctggcccac cctcgtgacc accctgtcct
      841 ggggcgtgca gtgcttcgcc cgctaccccg accacatgaa gcagcacgac ttcttcaagt
      901 ccgccatgcc cgaaggctac gtccaggagc gcaccatctt cttcaaggac gacggcaact
      961 acaagacccg cgccgaggtg aagttcgagg gcgacaccct ggtgaaccgc atcgagctga
     1021 agggcatcga cttcaaggag gacggcaaca tcctggggca caagctggag tacaactact
     1081 tcagcgacaa cgtctatatc accgccgaca agcagaagaa cggcatcaag gccaacttca
     1141 agatccgcca caacatcgag gacggcggcg tgcagctcgc cgaccactac cagcagaaca
     1201 cccccatcgg cgacggcccc gtgctgctgc ccgacaacca ctacctgagc acccagtcca
     1261 agctgagcaa agaccccaac gagaagcgcg atcacatggt cctgctggag ttcgtgaccg
     1321 ccgccgggat cactctcggc atggacgagc tgtacaagtg agaattcgat atcaagctta
     1381 tcgataatca acctctggat tacaaaattt gtgaaagatt gactggtatt cttaactatg
     1441 ttgctccttt tacgctatgt ggatacgctg ctttaatgcc tttgtatcat gctattgctt
     1501 cccgtatggc tttcattttc tcctccttgt ataaatcctg gttgctgtct ctttatgagg
     1561 agttgtggcc cgttgtcagg caacgtggcg tggtgtgcac tgtgtttgct gacgcaaccc
     1621 ccactggttg gggcattgcc accacctgtc agctcctttc cgggactttc gctttccccc
     1681 tccctattgc cacggcggaa ctcatcgccg cctgccttgc ccgctgctgg acaggggctc
     1741 ggctgttggg cactgacaat tccgtggtgt tgtcggggaa atcatcgtcc tttccttggc
     1801 tgctcgccta tgttgccacc tggattctgc gcgggacgtc cttctgctac gtcccttcgg
     1861 ccctcaatcc agcggacctt ccttcccgcg gcctgctgcc ggctctgcgg cctcttccgc
     1921 gtcttcgcct tcgccctcag acgagtcgga tctccctttg ggccgcctcc ccgcatcgat
     1981 accgagcgct gctcgagaga tctacgggtg gcatccctgt gacccctccc cagtgcctct
     2041 cctggccctg gaagttgcca ctccagtgcc caccagcctt gtcctaataa aattaagttg
     2101 catcattttg tctgactagg tgtccttcta taatattatg gggtggaggg gggtggtatg
     2161 gagcaagggg caagttggga agacaacctg tagggcctgc ggggtctatt gggaaccaag
     2221 ctggagtgca gtggcacaat cttggctcac tgcaatctcc gcctcctggg ttcaagcgat
     2281 tctcctgcct cagcctcccg agttgttggg attccaggca tgcatgacca ggctcagcta
     2341 atttttgttt ttttggtaga gacggggttt caccatattg gccaggctgg tctccaactc
     2401 ctaatctcag gtgatctacc caccttggcc tcccaaattg ctgggattac aggcgtgaac
     2461 cactgctccc ttccctgtcc ttctgatttt gtaggtaacc acgtgcggac cgagcggccg
     2521 caggaacccc tagtgatgga gttggccact ccctctctgc gcgctcgctc gctcactgag
     2581 gccgggcgac caaaggtcgc ccgacgcccg ggctttgccc gggcggcctc agtgagcgag
     2641 cgagcgcgca gctgcctgca ggggcgcctg atgcggtatt ttctccttac gcatctgtgc
     2701 ggtatttcac accgcatann nnnnnnnnnn nnnnnnnnnn nnnnnnnnnn nnnnnnnnnn
     2761 nnnnnnnnnn nnnnnnnnnn nnnnnnnnnn nnnnnnnnnn nnnnnnnnnn nnntnnnnnn
     2821 nnnnnnnnnn nnnnnnnnnn nnnnnnnnnn nnnnnnnnnn cnnnnnnnnn nnnnnnnnnn
     2881 nnnnnnnnnn nnnnnnnnnn nnnnnnnnnn nnnnnnnnnn nnnnnnnnnn nnnnnnnnnn
     2941 nnnnnnnnnn nnnnnnnnnn nnnnnnnnnn nnnnnnnnnn nnnnnnnnnn nnnnnnnnnn
     3001 nncctttgac gttggagtcc acgttcttta atagtggact cttgttccaa actggaacaa
     3061 cactcaactc tatctcgggc tattcttttg atttataagg gattttgccg atttcggtct
     3121 attggttaaa aaatgagctg atttaacaaa aatttaacgc gaattttaac aaaatattaa
     3181 cgtttacaat tttatggtgc actctcagta caatctgctc tgatgccgca tagttaagcc
     3241 agccccgaca cccgccaaca cccgctgacg cgccctgacg ggcttgtctg ctcccggcat
     3301 ccgcttacag acaagctgtg accgtctccg ggagctgcat gtgtcagagg ttttcaccgt
     3361 catcaccgaa acgcgcgaga cgaaagggcc tcgtgatacg cctattttta taggttaatg
     3421 tcatgataat aatggtttct tagacgtcag gtggcacttt tcggggaaat gtgcgcggaa
     3481 cccctatttg tttatttttc taaatacatt caaatatgta tccgctcatg agacaataac
     3541 cctgataaat gcttcaataa tattgaaaaa ggaagagtat gagtattcaa catttccgtg
     3601 tcgcccttat tccctttttt gcggcatttt gccttcctgt ttttgctcac ccagaaacgc
     3661 tggtgaaagt aaaagatgct gaagatcagt tgggtgcacg agtgggttac atcgaactgg
     3721 atctcaacag cggtaagatc cttgagagtt ttcgccccga agaacgtttt ccaatgatga
     3781 gcacttttaa agttctgcta tgtggcgcgg tattatcccg tattgacgcc gggcaagagc
     3841 aactcggtcg ccgcatacac tattctcaga atgacttggt tgagtactca ccagtcacag
     3901 aaaagcatct tacggatggc atgacagtaa gagaattatg cagtgctgcc ataaccatga
     3961 gtgataacac tgcggccaac ttacttctga caacgatcgg aggaccgaag gagctaaccg
     4021 cttttttgca caacatgggg gatcatgtaa ctcgccttga tcgttgggaa ccggagctga
     4081 atgaagccat accaaacgac gagcgtgaca ccacgatgcc tgtagcaatg gcaacaacgt
     4141 tgcgcaaact attaactggc gaactactta ctctagcttc ccggcaacaa ttaatagact
     4201 ggatggaggc ggataaagtt gcaggaccac ttctgcgctc ggcccttccg gctggctggt
     4261 ttattgctga taaatctgga gccggtgagc gtgggtctcg cggtatcatt gcagcactgg
     4321 ggccagatgg taagccctcc cgtatcgtag ttatctacac gacggggagt caggcaacta
     4381 tggatgaacg aaatagacag atcgctgaga taggtgcctc actgattaag cattggtaac
     4441 tgtcagacca agtttactca tatatacttt agattgattt aaaacttcat ttttaattta
     4501 aaaggatcta ggtgaagatc ctttttgata atctcatgac caaaatccct taacgtgagt
     4561 tttcgttcca ctgagcgtca gaccccgtag aaaagatcaa aggatcttct tgagatcctt
     4621 tttttctgcg cgtaatctgc tgcttgcaaa caaaaaaacc accgctacca gcggtggttt
     4681 gtttgccgga tcaagagcta ccaactcttt ttccgaaggt aactggcttc agcagagcgc
     4741 agataccaaa tactgttctt ctagtgtagc cgtagttagg ccaccacttc aagaactctg
     4801 tagcaccgcc tacatacctc gctctgctaa tcctgttacc agtggctgct gccagtggcg
     4861 ataagtcgtg tcttaccggg ttggactcaa gacgatagtt accggataag gcgcagcggt
     4921 cgggctgaac ggggggttcg tgcacacagc ccagcttgga gcgaacgacc tacaccgaac
     4981 tgagatacct acagcgtgag ctatgagaaa gcgccacgct tcccgaaggg agaaaggcgg
     5041 acaggtatcc ggtaagcggc agggtcggaa caggagagcg cacgagggag cttccagggg
     5101 gaaacgcctg gtatctttat agtcctgtcg ggtttcgcca cctctgactt gagcgtcgat
     5161 ttttgtgatg ctcgtcaggg gggcggagcc tatggaaaaa cgccagcaac gcggcctttt
     5221 tacggttcct ggccttttgc tggccttttg ctcacatgt
//
