[The description below was written by a language model from this plasmid's Addgene catalogue record and the feature table of its GenBank file.]
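Description:
pAAV-hSyn1-mTurquoise2 is a 5,259 bp recombinant AAV genome (transfer) plasmid built on a pAAV backbone and intended for mammalian expression after packaging into AAV particles. It is maintained in bacteria through a high-copy ColE1/pUC-type origin and selected with ampicillin via the bla (AmpR) gene under its own promoter. An f1 bacteriophage origin is also present in the backbone. The record lists a recombination-deficient growth strain, consistent with the common practice of protecting the repeat-rich ITRs from rearrangement.

The payload lies between two AAV2 inverted terminal repeats, one annotated as an alternate but functionally equivalent form. These are the cis elements needed for replication and encapsidation of the intervening DNA when Rep, Cap and helper functions are provided in trans. Within the ITRs, the human synapsin I (hSyn1) promoter, which confers neuron-specific expression, drives a mammalian codon-optimized mTurquoise2 coding sequence preceded by a Kozak consensus. mTurquoise2 is an enhanced monomeric cyan fluorescent protein; the overlapping "mTurquoise" annotation on the same coordinates, like the short Factor Xa site annotated inside the WPRE, appears to be an automated feature call rather than a separate element. Downstream, a woodchuck hepatitis virus posttranscriptional regulatory element (WPRE) boosts transcript stability and expression, and a human growth hormone polyadenylation signal terminates the message. The catalogue insert size of about 2.7 kb corresponds roughly to the whole ITR-to-ITR cassette rather than to the fluorescent protein gene alone.

The construct serves to label neurons with a cyan reporter. The associated publication concerns engineered AAV capsids for noninvasive gene delivery to the central and peripheral nervous systems, where such a genome would report neuronal transduction.
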