Addgene plasmid #99125: pAAV-hSyn1-mTurquoise2
Purpose: An AAV genome that expresses the fluorescent protein mTurquoise2 from the hSyn1 promoter
Depositing lab: Viviana Gradinaru. Depositing organization: California Institute of Technology. Publication: Engineered AAVs for efficient noninvasive gene delivery to the central and peripheral nervous systems. Chan KY, Jang MJ, Yoo BB, Greenbaum A, Ravi N, Wu WL, Sanchez-Guardado L, Lois C, Mazmanian SK, Deverman BE, Gradinaru V. Nat Neurosci. 2017 Aug;20(8):1172-1179. doi: 10.1038/nn.4593. Epub 2017 Jun 26. PubMed 28671695.
Backbone
  Vector backbone: pAAV
  Vector type: Mammalian Expression, AAV
Growth in bacteria
  Bacterial resistance: Ampicillin, 100 μg/mL
  Growth temperature: 37°C
  Growth strain: NEB Stable
  Copy number: High Copy
Gene/Insert
  Gene/Insert name: mTurquoise2
  Insert size (bp): 2673
  Promoter: hSyn1
  Cloning method: Restriction Enzyme; 5′ cloning site KpnI (not destroyed); 3′ cloning site EcoRI/HindIII (not destroyed)
Terms and licenses: Academic/Nonprofit Terms; Industry Terms: Not Available to Industry
How to cite: pAAV-hSyn1-mTurquoise2 was a gift from Viviana Gradinaru (Addgene plasmid # 99125 ; http://n2t.net/addgene:99125 ; RRID:Addgene_99125)
